>Addgene plasmid #212074 | 5'-3xFLAG Smarcc2-exon minimal CMV pCDNA5 | addgene full sequence | sequence record 421000 | Addgene NGS Result
GCCGCTACAGGGCGCGTGGGGATACCCCCTAGAGCCCCAGCTGGTTCTTTCCGCCTCAGAAGCCATAGAG
CCCACCGCATCCCCAGCATGCCTGCTATTGTCTTCCCAATCCTCCCCCTTGCTGTCCTGCCCCACCCCAC
CCCCCAGAATAGAATGACACCTACTCAGACAATGCGATGCAATTTCCTCATTTTATTAGGAAAGGACAGT
GGGAGTGGCACCTTCCAGGGTCAAGGAAGGCACGGGGGAGGGGCAAACAACAGATGGCTGGCAACTAGAA
GGCACAGTCGAGGCTGATCAGCGGGTTTAAACGGGCCCTCTAGACTCGAGTCAGACCACTTTGTACAAGA
AAGTTGGGTATCACTGTGGAGGTGGCACAGGGGTGACTGTGCCTGGGCTTGGAGCTGTGGGGTCTGGAGG
CAGCGGGGTGCCTGGGTCCGCCACGCCTGGGTGCCCGCTGCCTGGCACTGCCCCTGGCATCATTGAGGGA
GGAGTTGGTTGGTTGGGGAACGGTGAGGGGCCATGGGGTCCAGGGGGGGGTACCCCTGGTGGGACTGCCC
CAGGCTGAGGGGCTCCAGCTTGTTGTGGCTGCTGTGGCCCTGCAGTTGTCCCTGCCTGCCCAATCTGTTC
AGAAGGGCCCAAGCTTCCAGGAGGGGCCCCACTGCCAGGAGGGGCAGAGGCCACAGCGGCTGGAGGCACA
GCTAGACCATGGACTGTAGGTGGTCCAGCAGCCCCGGTGGGAGGTATGGGCTGGGAGCCTGGGGGCAAGG
TTGGTGGCTGCTGCTGCTGCTGCTGGTGCATCTGCTGGAAGTGCTGCTGCCGGGCCCTCATCTCTGCATA
CTTCAGCTGCTCCATGTGGAAGGCTTGCCGGTCGGCCAGGAGCTGCTGCCTCTGGTATTCCAGCGCCTCT
CGCTCCCGGTCCATTATTGTCTCCAGCTCCTCAAAATGTCGGAGTTTGATCTCTAGTTTCTTCATTTGGG
TCTCTACCAGCAGAGCCACCAAAGACTTGATCTTTCTCTCCTCAACTGCAGCCAAGTGCTTGGCCTTGAC
TGCAGCAGCGGCCAGGGCTGCGGCTGCAGCTGTGGACAGGTTGCCTTCACCAATGTCACGCTCCACCTTG
GTTTTCCTCTCCCCCTCTGGCTCTGCCACTTCCTTTAGCACTTCCTCCTGCCCTTCTGTTGGTTCCTTGT
CTTTCTCAGGATCAACTATCGGGTCCCCGTCACTCTTCTCAGACTCCTTCTCACTGTCACCTTCTTTCCC
TTTCTCTTCATCTTTCTTGGGGACCTCACTTATTTCCTCCTTTGCTTCTTCCTCCACAGCGCCCCCTCCT
TCCCGTGGTTCCTTAGGCTCCTTCTTCTCATCTGCTGCCTGGCCCTCTGGCCGTGCCTCCTCAGTCCCGC
TTTCCTCAATGCGCTCAGGCTCATCAGAGGCAGTCCCTGCGATGCCGCTACTCTCCAGACCAAAGGCTGG
GTCGGCCTTGCCTGTGACTTTGGCCGCTTCTTCGACCTTACGCACGTGGGCTTCCACCAAAGCTGTGGGC
ACCTCTTCCTTCATTTTTGAGAACTCTTCTAGGGCTGACTTCGCAGCAGCAGAGGCAACTCGGGGATCGA
CGACAGAGGCCAGGAAGGCAACGGTGCTCATAACAGGGTTGCCTGACTGACTGAAGGGGATGGGTTGGTA
GGCCAGAGGGCCTAGAGAAGCCTCCGAGTCCTCCAGGTATGGGTCTTCAATGGGAAGGCGGAGAAAATGC
AAGATGCACTCGTCCTGCGTGCGGCTTCCCACGTGCTCAGATACTTTGTTCCAGTCGTCCTTGTACATTT
CCAAAGCCTCCAGGAGCAGCAGAGTCTCCTGCTCCGTCCATTCCCGAGTGGCACTTGCTGCAGCTTTGCT
CTTGGAGGGGACGTTCTTCTTTGTGTACATGTCTGTGCGCAGCCCAAAATTCTGCATGTCTGCTGGTTTC
TCCTTGCCCTTCTCAGGGAAGTTCAGCATTTGCTGGGAAGCAGAGCTCTGCTGTGGAGGCTTCGGCTGAA
GAGGAACCAGCCCTGATGGTGTGTCCGCCAAGACATGGAAGTGAGAGGTGGGTGGAGGCCCCATTGGGGT
TGGTCGGCTCTCAGCATCTACCTGGTAGTTAATAAGACCCCACTGTTCCAGGAAGGCATGGACCCTCATG
ATAGCGCAGACATCACCCGCCAAATTCCGCCGACAGGCAGTAGATGTTAGATACTCCTGGGGATTCAGTC
GGTAAGTGTCAATCATGAAGTTCCGATACGCCAGGTAGATCTCTGGAGTCTTAGACTTGTTCTTGCCGTT
GAAGAACTCAGGAAGAGCCCTCCGTTCAATGGCATGGACGCTGTTGTAGTCAAACCAGGCGGCGTAGCTG
GGGATGATGATGTGGTGGGTCTGCTCGGTCACATTGTCCTCATGCAGGTCCGGGTTCTTCGTCTGCTCGC
CTTTGTTGCCCGTGCTGTTCTCATCCTCGTCCTTGCCGGTGGTCTCCATGCTTTCATCGTCCTGTTCATC
CAGGTCAGTCATGGTGCCGCCTTTGACTGGGGCTGACTCAGAGTCCTTTTTAGTGTTGACTGTTTTGGGG
AGTGTCACCTCTTCCACGTTTGGGACTGGAGAGGGCTCATCCATGTCTTTTGTCAGGTCTTCTTGTTCCT
CTTCTCTGTGGCCTCGCTTTGACTTGGTATAAGGTGTTGAGGGTCCTTTCTTAGCGTTTTTCTTCTTAGC
CTCTGGGGTGGGTGAAGGAGAGGGAGAGCGCTTCCTCTTCTTATAGTTGCCCCCCTTCTTGTCTCGTCTG
TCTGAATCTGGGCTGTTTACCTCGTCTGTCAGCGTCTTGGCTGAGATCTTCTTCCTGCGGGAGACTGGGC
TTTTGTCGTCACTGACTTCGTAGTCTTCCTCATTCATCCACTCGTTGAATGTGTCGGTGTCGAGGATCCA
CTTCGCATGGACCTTCCTCGGTTTCTCAGGAGTGGGAGCGTCCTCCACAGATGCTTCAATTTCACTCGCT
GGGATCCACGTGTCGTAGCTGTCAGGATAGTAGCCCCAGTGCAGAAGAACCTGTTTATCCCTCTTCATGA
CTGGCCGTACCCATTCCTCTTCTTCTAGGTTCCCTGGGACAGGATACACAACATGGGAGGCATTGCTCTT
ATCCTCAGAGATGGTTCCCTGGTGTCTCTTAACAATGTCTTTTAATTTCCCTAGCAGTTTGGGCTCAATT
TCTGGGCAGAGGAAAATGTTAGGTCGTGACAGGCAATTATTCTGTACCAAGGACTTCTCAATGGTCATGA
ACATTTCCACATTGCGGTCCATGCGTGATGGATTCTGGAAATCGTAACGCCGCCATCCCTGGTCACTCTT
GAATTTGTAGGCAGCTGCAAGAATATGGCAGAGGGATCCTCCTGCTTTGAAATCTAGGAAACATTTGATC
GGCAGTTTAGTAAGCGGTGCGTTGCTGACATGTTTGCCAAAAACCTCTTCCTGAAACTGGAGCAACTGCA
CCACCAGGCTGGACAGAGACTTGTTGGTTGGCGGTTCTGCTTGTATGTACTTCTTGTAGTTCTTGCCGAG
CCAGAGCCGCACGTTGTCGAACTGGGTCACGGTGTCCGCGGCCTCGTAGTACTTCACGTTGGGGCCGCCG
TCCTTCTTCCGCACCGCGGTGCCAACTTTTTTGTACAAACTTGTCTTGTCATCGTCATCCTTGTAATCGA
TGTCATGATCATATGTATCACCGTCATGGTCTTTGTAGTCCATGGTGGAAGCTTAAGTTTAAACGCTAGA
GGATCCAGCCTCCGCGGAGGCTGGATCGGTCCCGGTGTCTTCTATGGAGGTCAAAACAGCGTGGATGGCG
TCTCCAGGCGATCTGACGGTTCACTAAACGAGCTCTGCTTATATAGGGGGTACCTTCTCTATCACTGATA
GGGAGCTCGAGACGTGTCGACTTCTCTATCACTGATAGGGAGACGTTCTAGACGTACCTTCTCTATCACT
GATAGGGAGCTCGAGACGTGTCGACTTCTCTATCACTGATAGGGAGACGTTCTAGACGTACCTTCTCTAT
CACTGATAGGGAGCTCGAGACGTGTCGACTTCTCTATCACTGATAGGGAGACGTTCTAGACGTACCTTCT
CTATCACTGATAGGGAGCTCGAGACGTGTCGACTTCTCTATCACTGATAGGGAGACGTGCGGCCAGCTTG
GATCCCTCGAGACGCGTATATCTGGCCCGTACATCGCGAAGCAGCGCAAAACGCCTAACCCTAAGCAGAT
TCTTCATGCAATTGTCGGTCAAGCCTTGCCTTGTTGTAGCTTAAATTTTGCTCGCGCACTACTCAGCGAC
CTCCAACACACAAGCAGGGAGCAGATACTGGCTTAACTATGCGGCATCAGAGCAGATTGTACTGAGAGTG
CACCATAGGGGATCGGGAGATCTCCCGATCCGTCGACGTCAGGTGGCACTTTTCGGGGAAATGTGCGCGG
AACCCCTATTTGTTTATTTTTCTAAATACATTCAAATATGTATCCGCTCATGAGACAATAACCCTGATAA
ATGCTTCAATAATATTGAAAAAGGAAGAGTATGAGTATTCAACATTTCCGTGTCGCCCTTATTCCCTTTT
TTGCGGCATTTTGCCTTCCTGTTTTTGCTCACCCAGAAACGCTGGTGAAAGTAAAAGATGCTGAAGATCA
GTTGGGTGCACGAGTGGGTTACATCGAACTGGATCTCAACAGCGGTAAGATCCTTGAGAGTTTTCGCCCC
GAAGAACGTTTTCCAATGATGAGCACTTTTAAAGTTCTGCTATGTGGCGCGGTATTATCCCGTATTGACG
CCGGGCAAGAGCAACTCGGTCGCCGCATACACTATTCTCAGAATGACTTGGTTGAGTACTCACCAGTCAC
AGAAAAGCATCTTACGGATGGCATGACAGTAAGAGAATTATGCAGTGCTGCCATAACCATGAGTGATAAC
ACTGCGGCCAACTTACTTCTGACAACGATCGGAGGACCGAAGGAGCTAACCGCTTTTTTGCACAACATGG
GGGATCATGTAACTCGCCTTGATCGTTGGGAACCGGAGCTGAATGAAGCCATACCAAACGACGAGCGTGA
CACCACGATGCCTGTAGCAATGGCAACAACGTTGCGCAAACTATTAACTGGCGAACTACTTACTCTAGCT
TCCCGGCAACAATTAATAGACTGGATGGAGGCGGATAAAGTTGCAGGACCACTTCTGCGCTCGGCCCTTC
CGGCTGGCTGGTTTATTGCTGATAAATCTGGAGCCGGTGAGCGTGGGTCTCGCGGTATCATTGCAGCACT
GGGGCCAGATGGTAAGCCCTCCCGTATCGTAGTTATCTACACGACGGGGAGTCAGGCAACTATGGATGAA
CGAAATAGACAGATCGCTGAGATAGGTGCCTCACTGATTAAGCATTGGTAACTGTCAGACCAAGTTTACT
CATATATACTTTAGATTGATTTAAAACTTCATTTTTAATTTAAAAGGATCTAGGTGAAGATCCTTTTTGA
TAATCTCATGACCAAAATCCCTTAACGTGAGTTTTCGTTCCACTGAGCGTCAGACCCCGTAGAAAAGATC
AAAGGATCTTCTTGAGATCCTTTTTTTCTGCGCGTAATCTGCTGCTTGCAAACAAAAAAACCACCGCTAC
CAGCGGTGGTTTGTTTGCCGGATCAAGAGCTACCAACTCTTTTTCCGAAGGTAACTGGCTTCAGCAGAGC
GCAGATACCAAATACTGTTCTTCTAGTGTAGCCGTAGTTAGGCCACCACTTCAAGAACTCTGTAGCACCG
CCTACATACCTCGCTCTGCTAATCCTGTTACCAGTGGCTGCTGCCAGTGGCGATAAGTCGTGTCTTACCG
GGTTGGACTCAAGACGATAGTTACCGGATAAGGCGCAGCGGTCGGGCTGAACGGGGGGTTCGTGCACACA
GCCCAGCTTGGAGCGAACGACCTACACCGAACTGAGATACCTACAGCGTGAGCTATGAGAAAGCGCCACG
CTTCCCGAAGGGAGAAAGGCGGACAGGTATCCGGTAAGCGGCAGGGTCGGAACAGGAGAGCGCACGAGGG
AGCTTCCAGGGGGAAACGCCTGGTATCTTTATAGTCCTGTCGGGTTTCGCCACCTCTGACTTGAGCGTCG
ATTTTTGTGATGCTCGTCAGGGGGGCGGAGCCTATGGAAAAACGCCAGCAACGCGGCCTTTTTACGGTTC
CTGGCCTTTTGCTGGCCTTTTGCTCACATGTTCTTTCCTGCGTTATCCCCTGATTCTGTGGATAACCGTA
TTACCGCCTTTGAGTGAGCTGATACCGCTCGCCGCAGCCGAACGACCGAGCGCAGCGAGTCAGTGAGCGA
GGAAGCGGAAGAGCGCCCAATACGCAAACCGCCTCTCCCCGCGCGTTGGCCGATTCATTAATGCAGCTGG
CACGACAGGTTTCCCGACTGGAAAGCGGGCAGTGAGCGCAACGCAATTAATGTGAGTTAGCTCACTCATT
AGGCACCCCAGGCTTTACACTTTATGCTTCCGGCTCGTATGTTGTGTGGAATTGTGAGCGGATAACAATT
TCACACAGGAAACAGCTATGACCATGATTACGCCAAGCTCTAGCTAGAGGTCGACGGTATACAGACATGA
TAAGATACATTGATGAGTTTGGACAAACCACAACTAGAATGCAGTGAAAAAAATGCTTTATTTGTGAAAT
TTGTGATGCTATTGCTTTATTTGTAACCATTATAAGCTGCAATAAACAAGTTGGGGTGGGCGAAGAACTC
CAGCATGAGATCCCCGCGCTGGAGGATCATCCAGCCGGCGTCCCGGAAAACGATTCCGAAGCCCAACCTT
TCATAGAAGGCGGCGGTGGAATCGAAATCTCGTAGTACGTGCTATTCCTTTGCCCTCGGACGAGTGCTGG
GGCGTCGGTTTCCACTATCGGCGAGTACTTCTACACAGCCATCGGTCCAGACGGCCGCGCTTCTGCGGGC
GATTTGTGTACGCCCGACAGTCCCGGCTCCGGATCGGACGATTGCGTCGCATCGACCCTGCGCCCAAGCT
GCATCATCGAAATTGCCGTCAACCAAGCTCTGATAGAGTTGGTCAAGACCAATGCGGAGCATATACGCCC
GGAGCCGCGGCGATCCTGCAAGCTCCGGATGCCTCCGCTCGAAGTAGCGCGTCTGCTGCTCCATACAAGC
CAACCACGGCCTCCAGAAGAAGATGTTGGCGACCTCGTATTGGGAATCCCCGAACATCGCCTCGCTCCAG
TCAATGACCGCTGTTATGCGGCCATTGTCCGTCAGGACATTGTTGGAGCCGAAATCCGCGTGCACGAGGT
GCCGGACTTCGGGGCAGTCCTCGGCCCAAAGCATCAGCTCATCGAGAGCCTGCGCGACGGACGCACTGAC
GGTGTCGTCCATCACAGTTTGCCAGTGATACACATGGGGATCAGCAATCGCGCATATGAAATCACGCCAT
GTAGTGTATTGACCGATTCCTTGCGGTCCGAATGGGCCGAACCCGCTCGTCTGGCTAAGATCGGCCGCAG
CGATCGCATCCATGGCCTCCGCGACCGGCTGCAGAACAGCGGGCAGTTCGGTTTCAGGCAGGTCTTGCAA
CGTGACACCCTGTGCACGGCGGGAGATGCAATAGGTCAGGCTCTCGCTGAACTCCCCAATGTCAAGCACT
TCCGGAATCGGGAGCGCGGCCGATGCAAAGTGCCGATAAACATAACGATCTTTGTAGAAACCATCGGCGC
AGCTATTTACCCGCAGGACATATCCACGCCCTCCTACATCGAAGCTGAAAGCACGAGATTCTTCGCCCTC
CGAGAGCTGCATCAGGTCGGAGACGCTGTCGAACTTTTCGATCAGAAACTTCTCGACAGACGTCGCGGTG
AGTTCAGGCTTTTTGGCCAAGGAAGTTCCTATACTTTCTAGAGAATAGGAACTTCGGAATAGGAACTTCT
AGGTACGTGAACCATCACCCT
[91 nt withheld, positions 8002-8092]
G
[107 nt withheld, positions 8094-8200]
Features (pLannotate 1.2.2; 28 found; start..end, strand, type, name):
     38..59      -  promoter       SV40 promoter (fragment): SV40 enhancer and early promoter
     63..287     -  polyA_signal   bGH poly(A) signal: bovine growth hormone polyadenylation signal
    335..359     +  protein_bind   attB2: mutant version of attB; recombination site for the Gateway® BP reaction BP Clonase™
    565..3657    -  CDS            Smarcc2 (fragment): SMRC2_MOUSE - Also known as Baf170. Experimental evidence at protein level: Swiss-Prot protein existence level 1. Involved in transcriptional activation and repression of select genes by chromatin remodeling (alteration of DNA-nucleosome topology). Component of SWI/SNF chromatin remodeling complexes that carry out key enzymatic activities, changing chromatin structure by altering DNA-histone contacts within a nucleosome in an ATP-dependent manner. Can stimulate the ATPase activity of the catalytic subunit of these complexes. May be required for CoREST dependent repression of neuronal specific
   3666..3683    -  protein_bind   attB1 (fragment): mutant version of attB; core recombination site for the Gateway® BP reaction BP Clonase™
   3685..3708    -  CDS            FLAG: FLAG® epitope tag, followed by an enterokinase cleavage site
   3852..3897    -  promoter       TRE3GV promoter (fragment): 3rd-generation Tet-responsive promoter that can be activated by binding of Tet-On® 3G, optimized for retroviral and lentiviral vectors
   3905..3925    -  promoter       tight TRE promoter (fragment): Tet-responsive promoter PTight, consisting of seven tet operator sequences followed by the minimal CMV promoter
   3942..3962    -  promoter       tight TRE promoter (fragment): Tet-responsive promoter PTight, consisting of seven tet operator sequences followed by the minimal CMV promoter
   3979..3999    -  promoter       tight TRE promoter (fragment): Tet-responsive promoter PTight, consisting of seven tet operator sequences followed by the minimal CMV promoter
   4016..4036    -  promoter       tight TRE promoter (fragment): Tet-responsive promoter PTight, consisting of seven tet operator sequences followed by the minimal CMV promoter
   4053..4073    -  promoter       tight TRE promoter (fragment): Tet-responsive promoter PTight, consisting of seven tet operator sequences followed by the minimal CMV promoter
   4090..4110    -  promoter       tight TRE promoter (fragment): Tet-responsive promoter PTight, consisting of seven tet operator sequences followed by the minimal CMV promoter
   4127..4147    -  promoter       tight TRE promoter (fragment): Tet-responsive promoter PTight, consisting of seven tet operator sequences followed by the minimal CMV promoter
   4164..4184    -  promoter       tight TRE promoter (fragment): Tet-responsive promoter PTight, consisting of seven tet operator sequences followed by the minimal CMV promoter
   4365..4417    +  misc_feature   bom (fragment): basis of mobility region from pBR322
   4476..4580    +  promoter       AmpR promoter: bla
   4581..5441    +  CDS            AmpR: β-lactamase; bla; confers resistance to ampicillin, carbenicillin, and related antibiotics
   5612..6200    +  rep_origin     ori: high-copy-number ColE1/pMB1/pBR322/pUC origin of replication
   6383..6475    +  CDS            lacI (fragment): lac repressor; lacI; The lac repressor binds to the lac operator to inhibit transcription in E. coli. This inhibition can be relieved by adding lactose or isopropyl-β-D-thiogalactopyranoside (IPTG).
   6488..6509    +  protein_bind   CAP binding site: CAP binding activates transcription in the presence of cAMP. E. coli catabolite activator protein
   6524..6554    +  promoter       lac promoter: promoter for the E. coli lac operon
   6562..6578    +  protein_bind   lac operator: The lac repressor binds to the lac operator to inhibit transcription in E. coli. This inhibition can be relieved by adding lactose or isopropyl-β-D-thiogalactopyranoside (IPTG). lac repressor encoded by lacI
   6651..6772    -  polyA_signal   SV40 poly(A) signal: SV40 polyadenylation signal
   6767..6892    -  CDS            ble (fragment): BLE_KLEPN - Experimental evidence at protein level: Swiss-Prot protein existence level 1. Binding protein with a strong affinity to the bleomycin family of antibiotics. Binds to CL990; an antimitotic-antibiotic compound. From Klebsiella pneumoniae.
   6902..7924    -  CDS            HygR: hygromycin B phosphotransferase confers resistance to hygromycin
   7932..7979    -  protein_bind   FRT: FLP-mediated recombination occurs in the 8-bp core sequence TCTAGAAA (Turan and Bode, 2011). FLP recombinase from the Saccharomyces cerevisiae 2μ plasmid
   7984..17      -  rep_origin     f1 ori (fragment) (across the origin) (sequence partly withheld): f1 bacteriophage origin of replication; arrow indicates direction of (+) strand synthesis
