[The description below was written by a language model from this plasmid's Addgene catalogue record and pLannotate feature annotations shown in this document.]
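Description:
5'-3xFLAG Smarcc2-exon minimal CMV pCDNA5 is a mammalian expression plasmid of about 8.2 kb built on a pcDNA5-type FRT backbone modified for tetracycline-inducible expression. It is a Gateway expression clone: the mouse Smarcc2 (Baf170) coding sequence, which encodes a core subunit of SWI/SNF chromatin remodeling complexes, sits between attB1 and attB2 sites left by the LR reaction. The "-exon" label and the associated study on alternative exon-dependent interactome changes suggest that this is one member of a splice-isoform pair, presumably the exon-skipped form. However, the record does not say which exon is involved, giving only a protein accession as the alternative name. In bacteria the plasmid replicates from a high-copy ColE1/pUC origin and is selected with ampicillin through the bla gene. A fragment of an f1 origin is also present.

Expression is driven by a Tet-responsive promoter, annotated as an array of tet operator repeats upstream of a minimal CMV promoter. Transcription therefore depends on a reverse tetracycline transactivator supplied by the host cell. An N-terminal FLAG epitope lies directly upstream of attB1. The construct name specifies 3xFLAG, although the annotation marks only a single FLAG unit. The bGH polyadenylation signal terminates the transcript. Elsewhere in the backbone, an FRT site directly precedes a hygromycin resistance gene with an SV40 poly(A) signal and no annotated promoter. This is the usual Flp-In arrangement, in which FLP-mediated recombination into a genomic FRT landing site places the marker under a resident promoter, so that hygromycin selects for correct single-copy integrants. The stated purpose is integration into N2a FRT rtTA3 cells. The resulting isogenic, inducible lines express the tagged Smarcc2 isoform and suit affinity purification and comparison of protein interactions between isoforms.
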