Addgene plasmid #212074: 5'-3xFLAG Smarcc2-exon minimal CMV pCDNA5
Purpose: LR vector for integration of Smarcc2-exon into N2a FRT rtTA3 expression cells
Depositing lab: Benjamin Blencowe. Depositing organization: University of Toronto. Publication: Systematic analysis of alternative exon-dependent interactome remodeling reveals multitasking functions of gene regulatory factors. Roth JF, Braunschweig U, Wu M, Li JD, Lin ZY, Larsen B, Weatheritt RJ, Gingras AC, Blencowe BJ. Mol Cell. 2023 Dec 7;83(23):4222-4238.e10. doi: 10.1016/j.molcel.2023.10.034. PubMed 38065061.
Backbone
  Vector backbone: 5'-3xFLAG minimal CMV pCDNA5
  Vector type: Mammalian Expression
Growth in bacteria
  Bacterial resistance: Ampicillin, 100 μg/mL
  Growth temperature: 37°C
  Growth strain: DH5alpha
  Copy number: High Copy
Gene/Insert
  Gene/Insert name: Smarcc2-exon (alt name: NP_937803.1)
  Species: M. musculus (mouse)
  Entrez Gene: Smarcc2 (a.k.a. 5930405J04Rik)
  Cloning method: Gateway Cloning
Terms and licenses: Academic/Nonprofit Terms; Industry Terms: Not Available to Industry
How to cite: 5'-3xFLAG Smarcc2-exon minimal CMV pCDNA5 was a gift from Benjamin Blencowe (Addgene plasmid # 212074 ; http://n2t.net/addgene:212074 ; RRID:Addgene_212074)
